Addgene plasmid #111101: pCR1277
Purpose: Expresses RAD51D_-_33446794.23-P1P2 sgRNA in pCR1068
Depositing lab: Jacob Corn. Depositing organization: University of California, Berkeley. Publication: CRISPR-Cas9 genome editing in human cells occurs via the Fanconi anemia pathway. Richardson CD, Kazane KR, Feng SJ, Zelin E, Bray NL, Schafer AJ, Floor SN, Corn JE. Nat Genet. 2018 Aug;50(8):1132-1139. doi: 10.1038/s41588-018-0174-0. Epub 2018 Jul 27. PubMed 30054595.
Backbone
  Vector backbone: pCR1068
  Vector type: Lentiviral
Growth in bacteria
  Bacterial resistance: Ampicillin, 100 μg/mL
  Growth temperature: 37°C
  Growth strain: NEB Stable
  Copy number: High Copy
Gene/Insert
  Gene/Insert name: RAD51D gRNA
  gRNA/shRNA sequence: GGGAGGCGGCACCAAGGGTA
  Species: H. sapiens (human)
  Entrez Gene: RAD51D (a.k.a. BROVCA4, R51H3, RAD51L3, TRAD)
  Cloning method: Restriction Enzyme; 5′ cloning site Unknown (unknown if destroyed)
Terms and licenses: Academic/Nonprofit Terms; Industry Terms: Not Available to Industry
How to cite: pCR1277 was a gift from Jacob Corn (Addgene plasmid # 111101 ; http://n2t.net/addgene:111101 ; RRID:Addgene_111101)
