[The description below was written by a language model from this plasmid's Addgene catalogue record and pLannotate feature annotations shown in this document.]
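Description:
pCR1277 is a lentiviral single-guide RNA expression plasmid built on the pCR1068 backbone, carrying a guide directed against human RAD51D, a RAD51 paralog. It is maintained in bacteria through a high-copy ColE1/pUC-type origin and selected with ampicillin via the β-lactamase gene. A fragment of the pBR322 bom region is also annotated.

The transfer cassette has the layout of a Tat-independent HIV-1 vector. A CMV enhancer/promoter sits directly upstream of a truncated 5' LTR to drive genomic RNA production in packaging cells. It is followed by the Ψ packaging signal with a gag fragment, the Rev response element for Rev-dependent nuclear export, and the cPPT/CTS. Downstream lie a WPRE, which enhances transcript expression, a nef fragment and a second truncated LTR.

Between these viral elements, a partial S. pyogenes tracrRNA annotation marks the sgRNA scaffold. The promoter driving the guide is not annotated in the feature table and is not stated in the record. After the scaffold, an EF-1α promoter drives puromycin N-acetyltransferase and then monomeric EGFP, so transduced cells can be drug-selected and tracked by fluorescence. The element linking the two coding sequences is not annotated. Two loxP sites in the same orientation flank the guide scaffold and the marker cassette, which would in principle permit Cre-mediated excision of that region.

The guide's name follows a promoter-targeting (P1P2) library convention, which suggests CRISPR interference rather than cutting, although the record does not say so explicitly. No Cas9 is encoded, so the nuclease or dCas9 effector must be supplied separately. The associated study examined the role of the Fanconi anemia pathway in Cas9 genome editing in human cells.
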