Features (pLannotate 1.2.2; 23 found; start..end, strand, type, name):
     23..402     +  enhancer       CMV enhancer: human cytomegalovirus immediate early enhancer
    403..602     +  promoter       CMV promoter: human cytomegalovirus (CMV) immediate early promoter
    620..800     +  LTR            5' LTR (truncated): truncated 5' long terminal repeat (LTR) from HIV-1
    847..972     +  misc_feature   HIV-1 Ψ: packaging signal of human immunodeficiency virus type 1
    956..1294    +  CDS            HIV-1 gag (fragment): gag protein from human immunodeficiency virus 1; gag
   1469..1702    +  misc_feature   RRE: The Rev response element (RRE) of HIV-1 allows for Rev-dependent mRNA export from the nucleus to the cytoplasm.
   2079..2179    +  CDS            Rev (fragment): human immunodeficiency virus 1 (HIV-1) Rev protein; rev; enhances nuclear export of unspliced and incompletely spliced viral mRNAs
   2229..2346    +  misc_feature   cPPT/CTS: central polypurine tract and central termination sequence of HIV-1
   2607..2640    +  protein_bind   loxP: Cre-mediated recombination occurs in the 8-bp core sequence (GCATACAT). Cre recombinase
   2765..2832    +  misc_RNA       tracrRNA (fragment): trans-activating CRISPR RNA for the Streptococcus pyogenes CRISPR/Cas9 system
   2905..4076    +  promoter       EF-1α promoter: strong constitutive promoter for human elongation factor EF-1α
   4088..4684    +  CDS            PuroR: puromycin N-acetyltransferase; pac from Streptomyces alboniger; confers resistance to puromycin
   4760..5479    +  CDS            mEGFP: enhanced GFP with monomerizing A206K mutation (Zacharias et al., 2002) mammalian codon-optimized
   5499..5532    +  protein_bind   loxP: Cre-mediated recombination occurs in the 8-bp core sequence (GCATACAT). Cre recombinase
   5565..5588    +  misc_feature   MCS (fragment): pBluescript multiple cloning site
   5588..6176    +  misc_feature   WPRE: woodchuck hepatitis virus posttranscriptional regulatory element
   6177..6196    +  misc_feature   MCS (fragment): pBluescript multiple cloning site
   6198..6698    +  CDS            nef (fragment): NEF_HV1LA - Experimental evidence at protein level: Swiss-Prot protein existence level 1. Extracellular Nef protein targets CD4(+) T-lymphocytes for apoptosis by interacting with CXCR4 surface receptors. From Human immunodeficiency virus type 1 group M subtype B (isolate Lai) (HIV-1).
   6705..6885    +  LTR            5' LTR (truncated): truncated 5' long terminal repeat (LTR) from HIV-1
   6947..7535    -  rep_origin     ori: high-copy-number ColE1/pMB1/pBR322/pUC origin of replication
   7706..8566    -  CDS            AmpR: β-lactamase; bla; confers resistance to ampicillin, carbenicillin, and related antibiotics
   8567..8671    -  promoter       AmpR promoter: bla
   8730..8782    -  misc_feature   bom (fragment): basis of mobility region from pBR322
>Addgene plasmid #111101 | pCR1277 | addgene full sequence | sequence record 211892 | Addgene NGS Result
GTACGGGCCAGATATACGCGTTGACATTGATTATTGACTAGTTATTAATAGTAATCAATTACGGGGTCAT
TAGTTCATAGCCCATATATGGAGTTCCGCGTTACATAACTTACGGTAAATGGCCCGCCTGGCTGACCGCC
CAACGACCCCCGCCCATTGACGTCAATAATGACGTATGTTCCCATAGTAACGCCAATAGGGACTTTCCAT
TGACGTCAATGGGTGGAGTATTTACGGTAAACTGCCCACTTGGCAGTACATCAAGTGTATCATATGCCAA
GTACGCCCCCTATTGACGTCAATGACGGTAAATGGCCCGCCTGGCATTATGCCCAGTACATGACCTTATG
GGACTTTCCTACTTGGCAGTACATCTACGTATTAGTCATCGCTATTACCATGGTGATGCGGTTTTGGCAG
TACATCAATGGGCGTGGATAGCGGTTTGACTCACGGGGATTTCCAAGTCTCCACCCCATTGACGTCAATG
GGAGTTTGTTTTGGCACCAAAATCAACGGGACTTTCCAAAATGTCGTAACAACTCCGCCCCATTGACGCA
AATGGGCGGTAGGCGTGTACGGTGGGAGGTCTATATAAGCAGCGCGTTTTGCCTGTACTGGGTCTCTCTG
GTTAGACCAGATCTGAGCCTGGGAGCTCTCTGGCTAACTAGGGAACCCACTGCTTAAGCCTCAATAAAGC
TTGCCTTGAGTGCTTCAAGTAGTGTGTGCCCGTCTGTTGTGTGACTCTGGTAACTAGAGATCCCTCAGAC
CCTTTTAGTCAGTGTGGAAAATCTCTAGCAGTGGCGCCCGAACAGGGACTTGAAAGCGAAAGGGAAACCA
GAGGAGCTCTCTCGACGCAGGACTCGGCTTGCTGAAGCGCGCACGGCAAGAGGCGAGGGGCGGCGACTGG
TGAGTACGCCAAAAATTTTGACTAGCGGAGGCTAGAAGGAGAGAGATGGGTGCGAGAGCGTCAGTATTAA
GCGGGGGAGAATTAGATCGCGATGGGAAAAAATTCGGTTAAGGCCAGGGGGAAAGAAAAAATATAAATTA
AAACATATAGTATGGGCAAGCAGGGAGCTAGAACGATTCGCAGTTAATCCTGGCCTGTTAGAAACATCAG
AAGGCTGTAGACAAATACTGGGACAGCTACAACCATCCCTTCAGACAGGATCAGAAGAACTTAGATCATT
ATATAATACAGTAGCAACCCTCTATTGTGTGCATCAAAGGATAGAGATAAAAGACACCAAGGAAGCTTTA
GACAAGATAGAGGAAGAGCAAAACAAAAGTAAGACCACCGCACAGCAAGCGGCCGGCCGCTGATCTTCAG
ACCTGGAGGAGGAGATATGAGGGACAATTGGAGAAGTGAATTATATAAATATAAAGTAGTAAAAATTGAA
CCATTAGGAGTAGCACCCACCAAGGCAAAGAGAAGAGTGGTGCAGAGAGAAAAAAGAGCAGTGGGAATAG
GAGCTTTGTTCCTTGGGTTCTTGGGAGCAGCAGGAAGCACTATGGGCGCAGCGTCAATGACGCTGACGGT
ACAGGCCAGACAATTATTGTCTGGTATAGTGCAGCAGCAGAACAATTTGCTGAGGGCTATTGAGGCGCAA
CAGCATCTGTTGCAACTCACAGTCTGGGGCATCAAGCAGCTCCAGGCAAGAATCCTGGCTGTGGAAAGAT
ACCTAAAGGATCAACAGCTCCTGGGGATTTGGGGTTGCTCTGGAAAACTCATTTGCACCACTGCTGTGCC
TTGGAATGCTAGTTGGAGTAATAAATCTCTGGAACAGATTTGGAATCACACGACCTGGATGGAGTGGGAC
AGAGAAATTAACAATTACACAAGCTTAATACACTCCTTAATTGAAGAATCGCAAAACCAGCAAGAAAAGA
ATGAACAAGAATTATTGGAATTAGATAAATGGGCAAGTTTGTGGAATTGGTTTAACATAACAAATTGGCT
GTGGTATATAAAATTATTCATAATGATAGTAGGAGGCTTGGTAGGTTTAAGAATAGTTTTTGCTGTACTT
TCTATAGTGAATAGAGTTAGGCAGGGATATTCACCATTATCGTTTCAGACCCACCTCCCAACCCCGAGGG
GACCCGACAGGCCCGAAGGAATAGAAGAAGAAGGTGGAGAGAGAGACAGAGACAGATCCATTCGATTAGT
GAACGGATCGGCACTGCGTGCGCCAATTCTGCAGACAAATGGCAGTATTCATCCACAATTTTAAAAGAAA
AGGGGGGATTGGGGGGTACAGTGCAGGGGAAAGAATAGTAGACATAATAGCAACAGACATACAAACTAAA
GAATTACAAAAACAAATTACAAAAATTCAAAATTTTCGGGTTTATTACAGGGACAGCAGAGATCCAGTTT
GGTTAGTACCGGGCCCGCCCTGCAGGTCTAGAGATCCGACGCGCCATCTCTAGGCCCGCGCCGGCCCCCT
CGCACGGACTTGTGGGAGAAGCTCGGCTACTCCCCTGCCCCGGTTAATTTGCATATAATATTTCCTAGTA
ACTATAGAGGCTTAATGTGCGATAAAAGACAGATAATCTGTTCTTTTTAATACTAGCTACATTTTACATG
ATAGGCTTGGATTTCTATAACTTCGTATAGCATACATTATACGAAGTTATAAACAGCACAAAAGGAAACT
CACCCTAACTGTAAAGTAATTGTGTGTTTTGAGACTATAAGTATCCCTTGGAGAACCACCTTGTTGGGGA
GGCGGCACCAAGGGTAGTTTAAGAGCTAAGCTGGAAACAGCATAGCAAGTTTAAATAAGGCTAGTCCGTT
ATCAACTTGAAAAAGTGGCACCGAGTCGGTGCTTTTTTTCTCGAGTACTAGGATCCATTAGGCGGCCGCC
CTGCAGGGTGGATAACCGTATTACCGCCATGCATGTGCCCGTCAGTGGGCAGAGCGCACATCGCCCACAG
TCCCCGAGAAGTTGGGGGGAGGGGTCGGCAATTGAACCGGTGCCTAGAGAAGGTGGCGCGGGGTAAACTG
GGAAAGTGATGTCGTGTACTGGCTCCGCCTTTTTCCCGAGGGTGGGGGAGAACCGTATATAAGTGCAGTA
GTCGCCGTGAACGTTCTTTTTCGCAACGGGTTTGCCGCCAGAACACAGGTAAGTGCCGTGTGTGGTTCCC
GCGGGCCTGGCCTCTTTACGGGTTATGGCCCTTGCGTGCCTTGAATTACTTCCACCTGGCTGCAGTACGT
GATTCTTGATCCCGAGCTTCGGGTTGGAAGTGGGTGGGAGAGTTCGAGGCCTTGCGCTTAAGGAGCCCCT
TCGCCTCGTGCTTGAGTTGAGGCCTGGCCTGGGCGCTGGGGCCGCCGCGTGCGAATCTGGTGGCACCTTC
GCGCCTGTCTCGCTGCTTTCGATAAGTCTCTAGCCATTTAAAATTTTTGATGACCTGCTGCGACGCTTTT
TTTCTGGCAAGATAGTCTTGTAAATGCGGGCCAAGATCTGCACACTGGTATTTCGGTTTTTGGGGCCGCG
GGCGGCGACGGGGCCCGTGCGTCCCAGCGCACATGTTCGGCGAGGCGGGGCCTGCGAGCGCGGCCACCGA
GAATCGGACGGGGGTAGTCTCAAGCTGGCCGGCCTGCTCTGGTGCCTGGCCTCGCGCCGCCGTGTATCGC
CCCGCCCTGGGCGGCAAGGCTGGCCCGGTCGGCACCAGTTGCGTGAGCGGAAAGATGGCCGCTTCCCGGC
CCTGCTGCAGGGAGCTCAAAATGGAGGACGCGGCGCTCGGGAGAGCGGGCGGGTGAGTCACCCACACAAA
GGAAAAGGGCCTTTCCGTCCTCAGCCGTCGCTTCATGTGACTCCACGGAGTACCGGGCGCCGTCCAGGCA
CCTCGATTAGTTCTCGCGCTTTTGGAGTACGTCGTCTTTAGGTTGGGGGGAGGGGTTTTATGCGATGGAG
TTTCCCCACACTGAGTGGGTGGAGACTGAAGTTAGGCCAGCTTGGCACTTGATGTAATTCTCCTTGGAAT
TTGCCCTTTTTGAGTTTGGATCTTGGTTCATTCTCAAGCCTCAGACAGTGGTTCAAAGTTTTTTTCTTCC
ATTTCAGGTGTCGTGAGCTAGCCCACCATGACCGAGTACAAGCCCACGGTGCGCCTCGCCACCCGCGACG
ACGTCCCCCGGGCCGTACGCACCCTCGCCGCCGCGTTCGCCGACTACCCCGCCACGCGCCACACCGTCGA
CCCGGACCGCCACATCGAGCGGGTCACCGAGCTGCAAGAACTCTTCCTCACGCGCGTCGGGCTCGACATC
GGCAAGGTGTGGGTCGCGGACGACGGCGCCGCGGTGGCGGTCTGGACCACGCCGGAGAGCGTCGAAGCGG
GGGCGGTGTTCGCCGAGATCGGCCCGCGCATGGCCGAGTTGAGCGGTTCCCGGCTGGCCGCGCAGCAACA
GATGGAAGGCCTCCTGGCGCCGCACCGGCCCAAGGAGCCCGCGTGGTTCCTGGCCACCGTCGGCGTCTCG
CCCGACCACCAGGGCAAGGGTCTGGGCAGCGCCGTCGTGCTCCCCGGAGTGGAGGCGGCCGAGCGCGCCG
GGGTGCCCGCCTTCCTGGAGACCTCCGCGCCCCGCAACCTCCCCTTCTACGAGCGGCTCGGCTTCACCGT
CACCGCCGACGTCGAGGTGCCCGAAGGACCGCGCACCTGGTGCATGACCCGCAAGCCCGGTGCCGGATCG
GGAGAGGGCAGAGGAAGTCTGCTAACATGCGGTGACGTCGAGGAGAATCCTGGCCCACCGGTCGCCACCA
TGGTGAGCAAGGGCGAGGAGCTGTTCACCGGGGTGGTGCCCATCCTGGTCGAGCTGGACGGCGACGTAAA
CGGCCACAAGTTCAGCGTGTCCGGCGAGGGCGAGGGCGATGCCACCTACGGCAAGCTGACCCTGAAGTTC
ATCTGCACCACCGGCAAGCTGCCGGTGCCCTGGCCCACCCTCGTGACCACCCTGACCCATGGCGTGCAGT
GCTTCAGCCGCTACCCCGACCACATGAAGCAGCACGACTTCTTCAAGTCCGCCATGCCCGAAGGCTACGT
CCAGGAGCGCACCATCTTCTTCAAGGACGACGGCAACTACAAGACCCGCGCCGAGGTGAAGTTCGAGGGC
GACACCCTGGTGAACCGCATCGAGCTGAAGGGCATCGACTTCAAGGAGGACGGCAACATCCTGGGGCACA
AGCTGGAGTACAACTACAACAGCCACAACGTCTATATCATGGCCGACAAGCAGAAGAACGGCATCAAGGT
GAACTTCAAGATCCGCCACAACATCGAGGACGGCAGCGTGCAGCTCGCCGACCACTACCAGCAGAACACC
CCCATCGGCGACGGCCCCGTGCTGCTGCCCGACAACCACTACCTGAGCACCCAGTCCAAGCTGAGTAAAG
ACCCCAACGAGAAGCGCGATCACATGGTCCTGCTGGAGTTCGTGACCGCCGCCGGGATCACTCTCGGCAT
GGACGAGCTGTACAAGTAAGAATTCGTCGAGGGACCTAATAACTTCGTATAGCATACATTATACGAAGTT
ATACATGTTTAAGGGTTCCGGTTCCACTAGGTACAATTCGATATCAAGCTTATCGATAATCAACCTCTGG
ATTACAAAATTTGTGAAAGATTGACTGGTATTCTTAACTATGTTGCTCCTTTTACGCTATGTGGATACGC
TGCTTTAATGCCTTTGTATCATGCTATTGCTTCCCGTATGGCTTTCATTTTCTCCTCCTTGTATAAATCC
TGGTTGCTGTCTCTTTATGAGGAGTTGTGGCCCGTTGTCAGGCAACGTGGCGTGGTGTGCACTGTGTTTG
CTGACGCAACCCCCACTGGTTGGGGCATTGCCACCACCTGTCAGCTCCTTTCCGGGACTTTCGCTTTCCC
CCTCCCTATTGCCACGGCGGAACTCATCGCCGCCTGCCTTGCCCGCTGCTGGACAGGGGCTCGGCTGTTG
GGCACTGACAATTCCGTGGTGTTGTCGGGGAAATCATCGTCCTTTCCTTGGCTGCTCGCCTGTGTTGCCA
CCTGGATTCTGCGCGGGACGTCCTTCTGCTACGTCCCTTCGGCCCTCAATCCAGCGGACCTTCCTTCCCG
CGGCCTGCTGCCGGCTCTGCGGCCTCTTCCGCGTCTTCGCCTTCGCCCTCAGACGAGTCGGATCTCCCTT
TGGGCCGCCTCCCCGCATCGATACCGTCGACCTCGATCGAGACCTAGAAAAACATGGAGCAATCACAAGT
AGCAATACAGCAGCTACCAATGCTGATTGTGCCTGGCTAGAAGCACAAGAGGAGGAGGAGGTGGGTTTTC
CAGTCACACCTCAGGTACCTTTAAGACCAATGACTTACAAGGCAGCTGTAGATCTTAGCCACTTTTTAAA
AGAAAAGGGGGGACTGGAAGGGCTAATTCACTCCCAACGAAGACAAGATATCCTTGATCTGTGGATCTAC
CACACACAAGGCTACTTCCCTGATTGGCAGAACTACACACCAGGGCCAGGGATCAGATATCCACTGACCT
TTGGATGGTGCTACAAGCTAGTACCAGTTGAGCAAGAGAAGGTAGAAGAAGCCAATGAAGGAGAGAACAC
CCGCTTGTTACACCCTGTGAGCCTGCATGGGATGGATGACCCGGAGAGAGAAGTATTAGAGTGGAGGTTT
GACAGCCGCCTAGCATTTCATCACATGGCCCGAGAGCTGCATCCGGACTGTACTGGGTCTCTCTGGTTAG
ACCAGATCTGAGCCTGGGAGCTCTCTGGCTAACTAGGGAACCCACTGCTTAAGCCTCAATAAAGCTTGCC
TTGAGTGCTTCAAGTAGTGTGTGCCCGTCTGTTGTGTGACTCTGGTAACTAGAGATCCCTCAGACCCTTT
TAGTCAGTGTGGAAAATCTCTAGCAGCATGTGAGCAAAAGGCCAGCAAAAGGCCAGGAACCGTAAAAAGG
CCGCGTTGCTGGCGTTTTTCCATAGGCTCCGCCCCCCTGACGAGCATCACAAAAATCGACGCTCAAGTCA
GAGGTGGCGAAACCCGACAGGACTATAAAGATACCAGGCGTTTCCCCCTGGAAGCTCCCTCGTGCGCTCT
CCTGTTCCGACCCTGCCGCTTACCGGATACCTGTCCGCCTTTCTCCCTTCGGGAAGCGTGGCGCTTTCTC
ATAGCTCACGCTGTAGGTATCTCAGTTCGGTGTAGGTCGTTCGCTCCAAGCTGGGCTGTGTGCACGAACC
CCCCGTTCAGCCCGACCGCTGCGCCTTATCCGGTAACTATCGTCTTGAGTCCAACCCGGTAAGACACGAC
TTATCGCCACTGGCAGCAGCCACTGGTAACAGGATTAGCAGAGCGAGGTATGTAGGCGGTGCTACAGAGT
TCTTGAAGTGGTGGCCTAACTACGGCTACACTAGAAGAACAGTATTTGGTATCTGCGCTCTGCTGAAGCC
AGTTACCTTCGGAAAAAGAGTTGGTAGCTCTTGATCCGGCAAACAAACCACCGCTGGTAGCGGTGGTTTT
TTTGTTTGCAAGCAGCAGATTACGCGCAGAAAAAAAGGATCTCAAGAAGATCCTTTGATCTTTTCTACGG
GGTCTGACGCTCAGTGGAACGAAAACTCACGTTAAGGGATTTTGGTCATGAGATTATCAAAAAGGATCTT
CACCTAGATCCTTTTAAATTAAAAATGAAGTTTTAAATCAATCTAAAGTATATATGAGTAAACTTGGTCT
GACAGTTACCAATGCTTAATCAGTGAGGCACCTATCTCAGCGATCTGTCTATTTCGTTCATCCATAGTTG
CCTGACTCCCCGTCGTGTAGATAACTACGATACGGGAGGGCTTACCATCTGGCCCCAGTGCTGCAATGAT
ACCGCGAGACCCACGCTCACCGGCTCCAGATTTATCAGCAATAAACCAGCCAGCCGGAAGGGCCGAGCGC
AGAAGTGGTCCTGCAACTTTATCCGCCTCCATCCAGTCTATTAATTGTTGCCGGGAAGCTAGAGTAAGTA
GTTCGCCAGTTAATAGTTTGCGCAACGTTGTTGCCATTGCTACAGGCATCGTGGTGTCACGCTCGTCGTT
TGGTATGGCTTCATTCAGCTCCGGTTCCCAACGATCAAGGCGAGTTACATGATCCCCCATGTTGTGCAAA
AAAGCGGTTAGCTCCTTCGGTCCTCCGATCGTTGTCAGAAGTAAGTTGGCCGCAGTGTTATCACTCATGG
TTATGGCAGCACTGCATAATTCTCTTACTGTCATGCCATCCGTAAGATGCTTTTCTGTGACTGGTGAGTA
CTCAACCAAGTCATTCTGAGAATAGTGTATGCGGCGACCGAGTTGCTCTTGCCCGGCGTCAATACGGGAT
AATACCGCGCCACATAGCAGAACTTTAAAAGTGCTCATCATTGGAAAACGTTCTTCGGGGCGAAAACTCT
CAAGGATCTTACCGCTGTTGAGATCCAGTTCGATGTAACCCACTCGTGCACCCAACTGATCTTCAGCATC
TTTTACTTTCACCAGCGTTTCTGGGTGAGCAAAAACAGGAAGGCAAAATGCCGCAAAAAAGGGAATAAGG
GCGACACGGAAATGTTGAATACTCATACTCTTCCTTTTTCAATATTATTGAAGCATTTATCAGGGTTATT
GTCTCATGAGCGGATACATATTTGAATGTATTTAGAAAAATAAACAAATAGGGGTTCCGCGCACATTTCC
CCGAAAAGTGCCACCTGACGTCGACGGATCGGGAGATCTCCCGATCCCCTATGGTGCACTCTCAGTACAA
TCTGCTCTGATGCCGCATAGTTAAGCCAGTATCTGCTCCCTGCTTGTGTGTTGGAGGTCGCTGAGTAGTG
CGCGAGCAAAATTTAAGCTACAACAAGGCAAGGCTTGACCGACAATTGCATGAAGAATCTGCTTAGGGTT
AGGCGTTTTGCGCTGCTTCGCGAT
